Addgene plasmid #104124: LZF40: hSyn-Cre
Purpose: synOptopatch construct
Depositing lab: Adam Cohen. Depositing organization: Harvard University. Publication: All-optical synaptic electrophysiology probes mechanism of ketamine-induced disinhibition. Fan LZ, Nehme R, Adam Y, Jung ES, Wu H, Eggan K, Arnold DB, Cohen AE. Nat Methods. 2018 Oct;15(10):823-831. doi: 10.1038/s41592-018-0142-8. Epub 2018 Oct 1. PubMed 30275587.
Backbone
  Vector backbone: fsyn
  Backbone size w/o insert (bp): 8000
  Total vector size (bp): 9463
  Vector type: Mammalian Expression, Lentiviral
Growth in bacteria
  Bacterial resistance: Ampicillin, 100 μg/mL
  Growth temperature: 37°C
  Growth strain: NEB Stable
  Copy number: Unknown
Gene/Insert
  Gene/Insert name: Cre
  Species: Synthetic
  Insert size (bp): 1084
  Promoter: human synapsin I
  Cloning method: Gibson Cloning
  Sequencing primers: 5′ cgtatgagtgcaagtgggttt; 3′ aagaataccagtcaatctttcacaaat
Terms and licenses: Academic/Nonprofit Terms; Industry Terms: Not Available to Industry
How to cite: LZF40: hSyn-Cre was a gift from Adam Cohen (Addgene plasmid # 104124 ; http://n2t.net/addgene:104124 ; RRID:Addgene_104124)
