[The description below was written by a language model from this plasmid's Addgene catalogue record and pLannotate feature annotations shown in this document.]
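Description:
LZF40: hSyn-Cre is a 9.5 kb HIV-1-based lentiviral transfer plasmid built on the fsyn backbone, designed to express Cre recombinase selectively in neurons. It is propagated in E. coli through a high-copy ColE1/pUC-type origin with ampicillin selection (AmpR). The backbone also carries an f1 origin and an SV40/EM7-driven BleoR cassette, which could confer Zeocin resistance in mammalian or bacterial cells. That cassette lies outside the LTR-flanked region, so it would not be carried into the packaged viral genome.

The viral portion begins with a CMV enhancer/promoter fused to a truncated 5' LTR, which drives transcription of the genomic RNA in packaging cells. It is followed by the Ψ packaging signal with a gag fragment, the Rev response element for nuclear export of the unspliced RNA, and the cPPT/CTS, which aids nuclear import and transduction of non-dividing cells. The internal expression cassette uses the human synapsin I promoter to drive the bacteriophage P1 Cre coding sequence, with a downstream WPRE to enhance transcript stability and expression. A second truncated LTR, annotated by the software as a 5' LTR but positioned as the 3' LTR, closes the provirus and is followed by a bGH polyadenylation signal.

The record lists the purpose only as a "synOptopatch construct", from work on all-optical synaptic electrophysiology. Cre catalyses recombination between loxP sites, so the plasmid presumably serves to switch on Cre-dependent components in transduced neurons. The record does not specify which partner constructs it is paired with.
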