Features (pLannotate 1.2.2; 30 found; start..end, strand, type, name):
      1..380     +  enhancer       CMV enhancer: human cytomegalovirus immediate early enhancer
    381..580     +  promoter       CMV promoter: human cytomegalovirus (CMV) immediate early promoter
    598..778     +  LTR            5' LTR (truncated): truncated 5' long terminal repeat (LTR) from HIV-1
    825..950     +  misc_feature   HIV-1 Ψ: packaging signal of human immunodeficiency virus type 1
    934..1297    +  CDS            HIV-1 gag (fragment): gag protein from human immunodeficiency virus 1; gag
   1443..1676    +  misc_feature   RRE: The Rev response element (RRE) of HIV-1 allows for Rev-dependent mRNA export from the nucleus to the cytoplasm.
   2053..2153    +  CDS            Rev (fragment): human immunodeficiency virus 1 (HIV-1) Rev protein; rev; enhances nuclear export of unspliced and incompletely spliced viral mRNAs
   2203..2320    +  misc_feature   cPPT/CTS: central polypurine tract and central termination sequence of HIV-1
   2395..2842    +  promoter       hSyn promoter: human synapsin I promoter; confers neuron-specific expression (Kügler et al., 2003)
   2862..3890    +  CDS            cre: RECR_BPP1 - Experimental evidence at protein level: Swiss-Prot protein existence level 1. Catalyzes site-specific recombination between two 34-base- pair LOXP sites. Its role is to maintain the phage genome as a monomeric unit-copy plasmid in the lysogenic state. From Escherichia phage P1 (Bacteriophage P1).
   3894..3918    +  misc_feature   MCS (fragment): pBluescript multiple cloning site
   3918..4506    +  misc_feature   WPRE: woodchuck hepatitis virus posttranscriptional regulatory element
   4443..5024    +  CDS            nef (fragment): NEF_HV1H2 - Experimental evidence at protein level: Swiss-Prot protein existence level 1. Extracellular Nef protein targets CD4(+) T-lymphocytes for apoptosis by interacting with CXCR4 surface receptors. From Human immunodeficiency virus type 1 group M subtype B (isolate HXB2) (HIV-1).
   5031..5211    +  LTR            5' LTR (truncated): truncated 5' long terminal repeat (LTR) from HIV-1
   5243..5467    +  polyA_signal   bGH poly(A) signal: bovine growth hormone polyadenylation signal
   5471..5492    +  promoter       SV40 promoter (fragment): SV40 enhancer and early promoter
   5513..5941    +  rep_origin     f1 ori (sequence partly withheld): f1 bacteriophage origin of replication; arrow indicates direction of (+) strand synthesis
   5955..6284    +  promoter       SV40 promoter: SV40 enhancer and early promoter
   6332..6379    +  promoter       EM7 promoter: synthetic bacterial promoter&nbsp
   6398..6772    +  CDS            BleoR: antibiotic-binding protein; Sh ble from Streptoalloteichus hindustanus; confers resistance to bleomycin, phleomycin, and Zeocin™
   6782..6907    +  CDS            ble (fragment): BLE_KLEPN - Experimental evidence at protein level: Swiss-Prot protein existence level 1. Binding protein with a strong affinity to the bleomycin family of antibiotics. Binds to CL990; an antimitotic-antibiotic compound. From Klebsiella pneumoniae.
   6902..7023    +  polyA_signal   SV40 poly(A) signal: SV40 polyadenylation signal
   7096..7112    -  protein_bind   lac operator: The lac repressor binds to the lac operator to inhibit transcription in E. coli. This inhibition can be relieved by adding lactose or isopropyl-β-D-thiogalactopyranoside (IPTG). lac repressor encoded by lacI
   7120..7150    -  promoter       lac promoter: promoter for the E. coli lac operon
   7165..7186    -  protein_bind   CAP binding site: CAP binding activates transcription in the presence of cAMP. E. coli catabolite activator protein
   7199..7291    -  CDS            lacI (fragment): lac repressor; lacI; The lac repressor binds to the lac operator to inhibit transcription in E. coli. This inhibition can be relieved by adding lactose or isopropyl-β-D-thiogalactopyranoside (IPTG).
   7474..8062    -  rep_origin     ori: high-copy-number ColE1/pMB1/pBR322/pUC origin of replication
   8233..9093    -  CDS            AmpR: β-lactamase; bla; confers resistance to ampicillin, carbenicillin, and related antibiotics
   9094..9198    -  promoter       AmpR promoter: bla
   9257..9309    -  misc_feature   bom (fragment): basis of mobility region from pBR322
>Addgene plasmid #104124 | LZF40: hSyn-Cre | addgene full sequence | sequence record 205260 | Addgene NGS Result
GACATTGATTATTGACTAGTTATTAATAGTAATCAATTACGGGGTCATTAGTTCATAGCCCATATATGGA
GTTCCGCGTTACATAACTTACGGTAAATGGCCCGCCTGGCTGACCGCCCAACGACCCCCGCCCATTGACG
TCAATAATGACGTATGTTCCCATAGTAACGCCAATAGGGACTTTCCATTGACGTCAATGGGTGGAGTATT
TACGGTAAACTGCCCACTTGGCAGTACATCAAGTGTATCATATGCCAAGTACGCCCCCTATTGACGTCAA
TGACGGTAAATGGCCCGCCTGGCATTATGCCCAGTACATGACCTTATGGGACTTTCCTACTTGGCAGTAC
ATCTACGTATTAGTCATCGCTATTACCATGGTGATGCGGTTTTGGCAGTACATCAATGGGCGTGGATAGC
GGTTTGACTCACGGGGATTTCCAAGTCTCCACCCCATTGACGTCAATGGGAGTTTGTTTTGGCACCAAAA
TCAACGGGACTTTCCAAAATGTCGTAACAACTCCGCCCCATTGACGCAAATGGGCGGTAGGCGTGTACGG
TGGGAGGTCTATATAAGCAGCGCGTTTTGCCTGTACTGGGTCTCTCTGGTTAGACCAGATCTGAGCCTGG
GAGCTCTCTGGCTAACTAGGGAACCCACTGCTTAAGCCTCAATAAAGCTTGCCTTGAGTGCTTCAAGTAG
TGTGTGCCCGTCTGTTGTGTGACTCTGGTAACTAGAGATCCCTCAGACCCTTTTAGTCAGTGTGGAAAAT
CTCTAGCAGTGGCGCCCGAACAGGGACTTGAAAGCGAAAGGGAAACCAGAGGAGCTCTCTCGACGCAGGA
CTCGGCTTGCTGAAGCGCGCACGGCAAGAGGCGAGGGGCGGCGACTGGTGAGTACGCCAAAAATTTTGAC
TAGCGGAGGCTAGAAGGAGAGAGATGGGTGCGAGAGCGTCAGTATTAAGCGGGGGAGAATTAGATCGCGA
TGGGAAAAAATTCGGTTAAGGCCAGGGGGAAAGAAAAAATATAAATTAAAACATATAGTATGGGCAAGCA
GGGAGCTAGAACGATTCGCAGTTAATCCTGGCCTGTTAGAAACATCAGAAGGCTGTAGACAAATACTGGG
ACAGCTACAACCATCCCTTCAGACAGGATCAGAAGAACTTAGATCATTATATAATACAGTAGCAACCCTC
TATTGTGTGCATCAAAGGATAGAGATAAAAGACACCAAGGAAGCTTTAGACAAGATAGAGGAAGAGCAAA
ACAAAAGTAAGACCACCGCACAGCAAGCGGCCGCTGATCTTCAGACCTGGAGGAGGAGATATGAGGGACA
ATTGGAGAAGTGAATTATATAAATATAAAGTAGTAAAAATTGAACCATTAGGAGTAGCACCCACCAAGGC
AAAGAGAAGAGTGGTGCAGAGAGAAAAAAGAGCAGTGGGAATAGGAGCTTTGTTCCTTGGGTTCTTGGGA
GCAGCAGGAAGCACTATGGGCGCAGCGTCAATGACGCTGACGGTACAGGCCAGACAATTATTGTCTGGTA
TAGTGCAGCAGCAGAACAATTTGCTGAGGGCTATTGAGGCGCAACAGCATCTGTTGCAACTCACAGTCTG
GGGCATCAAGCAGCTCCAGGCAAGAATCCTGGCTGTGGAAAGATACCTAAAGGATCAACAGCTCCTGGGG
ATTTGGGGTTGCTCTGGAAAACTCATTTGCACCACTGCTGTGCCTTGGAATGCTAGTTGGAGTAATAAAT
CTCTGGAACAGATTTGGAATCACACGACCTGGATGGAGTGGGACAGAGAAATTAACAATTACACAAGCTT
AATACACTCCTTAATTGAAGAATCGCAAAACCAGCAAGAAAAGAATGAACAAGAATTATTGGAATTAGAT
AAATGGGCAAGTTTGTGGAATTGGTTTAACATAACAAATTGGCTGTGGTATATAAAATTATTCATAATGA
TAGTAGGAGGCTTGGTAGGTTTAAGAATAGTTTTTGCTGTACTTTCTATAGTGAATAGAGTTAGGCAGGG
ATATTCACCATTATCGTTTCAGACCCACCTCCCAACCCCGAGGGGACCCGACAGGCCCGAAGGAATAGAA
GAAGAAGGTGGAGAGAGAGACAGAGACAGATCCATTCGATTAGTGAACGGATCGGCACTGCGTGCGCCAA
TTCTGCAGACAAATGGCAGTATTCATCCACAATTTTAAAAGAAAAGGGGGGATTGGGGGGTACAGTGCAG
GGGAAAGAATAGTAGACATAATAGCAACAGACATACAAACTAAAGAATTACAAAAACAAATTACAAAAAT
TCAAAATTTTCGGGTTTATTACAGGGACAGCAGAGATCCAGTTTGGTTAATTAAGTGTCTAGACTGCAGA
GGGCCCTGCGTATGAGTGCAAGTGGGTTTTAGGACCAGGATGAGGCGGGGTGGGGGTGCCTACCTGACGA
CCGACCCCGACCCACTGGACAAGCACCCAACCCCCATTCCCCAAATTGCGCATCCCCTATCAGAGAGGGG
GAGGGGAAACAGGATGCGGCGAGGCGCGTGCGCACTGCCAGCTTCAGCACCGCGGACAGTGCCTTCGCCC
CCGCCTGGCGGCGCGCGCCACCGCCGCCTCAGCACTGAAGGCGCGCTGACGTCACTCGCCGGTCCCCCGC
AAACTCCCCTTCCCGGCCACCTTGGTCGCGTCCGCGCCGCCGCCGGCCCAGCCGGACCGCACCACGCGAG
GCGCGAGATAGGGGGGCACGGGCGCGACCATCTGCGCTGCGGCGCCGGCGACTCAGCGCTGCCTCAGTCT
GCGGTGGGCAGCGGAGGAGTCGTGTCGTGCCTGAGAGCGCAGTCGAGAAGGATCCGCCACCATGAGCAAT
TTACTGACCGTACACCAAAATTTGCCTGCATTACCGGTCGATGCAACGAGTGATGAGGTTCGCAAGAACC
TGATGGACATGTTCAGGGATCGCCAGGCGTTTTCTGAGCATACCTGGAAAATGCTTCTGTCCGTTTGCCG
GTCGTGGGCGGCATGGTGCAAGTTGAATAACCGGAAATGGTTTCCCGCAGAACCTGAAGATGTTCGCGAT
TATCTTCTATATCTTCAGGCGCGCGGTCTGGCAGTAAAAACTATCCAGCAACATTTGGGCCAGCTAAACA
TGCTTCATCGTCGGTCCGGGCTGCCACGACCAAGTGACAGCAATGCTGTTTCACTGGTTATGCGGCGGAT
CCGAAAAGAAAACGTTGATGCCGGTGAACGTGCAAAACAGGCTCTAGCGTTCGAACGCACTGATTTCGAC
CAGGTTCGTTCACTCATGGAAAATAGCGATCGCTGCCAGGATATACGTAATCTGGCATTTCTGGGGATTG
CTTATAACACCCTGTTACGTATAGCCGAAATTGCCAGGATCAGGGTTAAAGATATCTCACGTACTGACGG
TGGGAGAATGTTAATCCATATTGGCAGAACGAAAACGCTGGTTAGCACCGCAGGTGTAGAGAAGGCACTT
AGCCTGGGGGTAACTAAACTGGTCGAGCGATGGATTTCCGTCTCTGGTGTAGCTGATGATCCGAATAACT
ACCTGTTTTGCCGGGTCAGAAAAAATGGTGTTGCCGCGCCATCTGCCACCAGCCAGCTATCAACTCGCGC
CCTGGAAGGGATTTTTGAAGCAACTCATCGATTGATTTACGGCGCTAAGGATGACTCTGGTCAGAGATAC
CTGGCCTGGTCTGGACACAGTGCCCGTGTCGGAGCCGCGCGAGATATGGCCCGCGCTGGAGTTTCAATAC
CGGAGATCATGCAAGCTGGTGGCTGGACCAATGTAAATATTGTCATGAACTATATCCGTAACCTGGATAG
TGAAACAGGGGCAATGGTGCGCCTGCTGGAAGATGGCGATTAAGAATTCGATATCAAGCTTATCGATAAT
CAACCTCTGGATTACAAAATTTGTGAAAGATTGACTGGTATTCTTAACTATGTTGCTCCTTTTACGCTAT
GTGGATACGCTGCTTTAATGCCTTTGTATCATGCTATTGCTTCCCGTATGGCTTTCATTTTCTCCTCCTT
GTATAAATCCTGGTTGCTGTCTCTTTATGAGGAGTTGTGGCCCGTTGTCAGGCAACGTGGCGTGGTGTGC
ACTGTGTTTGCTGACGCAACCCCCACTGGTTGGGGCATTGCCACCACCTGTCAGCTCCTTTCCGGGACTT
TCGCTTTCCCCCTCCCTATTGCCACGGCGGAACTCATCGCCGCCTGCCTTGCCCGCTGCTGGACAGGGGC
TCGGCTGTTGGGCACTGACAATTCCGTGGTGTTGTCGGGGAAATCATCGTCCTTTCCTTGGCTGCTCGCC
TGTGTTGCCACCTGGATTCTGCGCGGGACGTCCTTCTGCTACGTCCCTTCGGCCCTCAATCCAGCGGACC
TTCCTTCCCGCGGCCTGCTGCCGGCTCTGCGGCCTCTTCCGCGTCTTCGCCTTCGCCCTCAGACGAGTCG
GATCTCCCTTTGGGCCGCCTCCCCGCATCGATACCGTCGACCTCGAGACCTAGAAAAACATGGAGCAATC
ACAAGTAGCAATACAGCAGCTACCAATGCTGATTGTGCCTGGCTAGAAGCACAAGAGGAGGAGGAGGTGG
GTTTTCCAGTCACACCTCAGGTACCTTTAAGACCAATGACTTACAAGGCAGCTGTAGATCTTAGCCACTT
TTTAAAAGAAAAGGGGGGACTGGAAGGGCTAATTCACTCCCAACGAAGACAAGATATCCTTGATCTGTGG
ATCTACCACACACAAGGCTACTTCCCTGATTGGCAGAACTACACACCAGGGCCAGGGATCAGATATCCAC
TGACCTTTGGATGGTGCTACAAGCTAGTACCAGTTGAGCAAGAGAAGGTAGAAGAAGCCAATGAAGGAGA
GAACACCCGCTTGTTACACCCTGTGAGCCTGCATGGGATGGATGACCCGGAGAGAGAAGTATTAGAGTGG
AGGTTTGACAGCCGCCTAGCATTTCATCACATGGCCCGAGAGCTGCATCCGGACTGTACTGGGTCTCTCT
GGTTAGACCAGATCTGAGCCTGGGAGCTCTCTGGCTAACTAGGGAACCCACTGCTTAAGCCTCAATAAAG
CTTGCCTTGAGTGCTTCAAGTAGTGTGTGCCCGTCTGTTGTGTGACTCTGGTAACTAGAGATCCCTCAGA
CCCTTTTAGTCAGTGTGGAAAATCTCTAGCAGGGCCCGTTTAAACCCGCTGATCAGCCTCGACTGTGCCT
TCTAGTTGCCAGCCATCTGTTGTTTGCCCCTCCCCCGTGCCTTCCTTGACCCTGGAAGGTGCCACTCCCA
CTGTCCTTTCCTAATAAAATGAGGAAATTGCATCGCATTGTCTGAGTAGGTGTCATTCTATTCTGGGGGG
TGGGGTGGGGCAGGACAGCAAGGGGGAGGATTGGGAAGACAATAGCAGGCATGCTGGGGATGCGGTGGGC
TCTATGGCTTCTGAGGCGGAAAGAACCAGCTGGGGCTCTAGGGGGTATCCCC
[124 nt withheld, positions 5513-5636]
C
[91 nt withheld, positions 5638-5728]
A
[49 nt withheld, positions 5730-5778]
CCTTTGACGTTGGAGTCCACGTTCTTT
[37 nt withheld, positions 5806-5842]
ACCCTATCTCGGTCTATTCTTTTGATTTATAAGGGATTTTGCCGATTTCGGCCTATTGGTTAAAAAATGA
GCTGATTTAACAAAAATTTAACGCGAATTAATTCTGTGGAATGTGTGTCAGTTAGGGTGTGGAAAGTCCC
CAGGCTCCCCAGCAGGCAGAAGTATGCAAAGCATGCATCTCAATTAGTCAGCAACCAGGTGTGGAAAGTC
CCCAGGCTCCCCAGCAGGCAGAAGTATGCAAAGCATGCATCTCAATTAGTCAGCAACCATAGTCCCGCCC
CTAACTCCGCCCATCCCGCCCCTAACTCCGCCCAGTTCCGCCCATTCTCCGCCCCATGGCTGACTAATTT
TTTTTATTTATGCAGAGGCCGAGGCCGCCTCTGCCTCTGAGCTATTCCAGAAGTAGTGAGGAGGCTTTTT
TGGAGGCCTAGGCTTTTGCAAAAAGCTCCCGGGAGCTTGTATATCCATTTTCGGATCTGATCAGCACGTG
TTGACAATTAATCATCGGCATAGTATATCGGCATAGTATAATACGACAAGGTGAGGAACTAAACCATGGC
CAAGTTGACCAGTGCCGTTCCGGTGCTCACCGCGCGCGACGTCGCCGGAGCGGTCGAGTTCTGGACCGAC
CGGCTCGGGTTCTCCCGGGACTTCGTGGAGGACGACTTCGCCGGTGTGGTCCGGGACGACGTGACCCTGT
TCATCAGCGCGGTCCAGGACCAGGTGGTGCCGGACAACACCCTGGCCTGGGTGTGGGTGCGCGGCCTGGA
CGAGCTGTACGCCGAGTGGTCGGAGGTCGTGTCCACGAACTTCCGGGACGCCTCCGGGCCGGCCATGACC
GAGATCGGCGAGCAGCCGTGGGGGCGGGAGTTCGCCCTGCGCGACCCGGCCGGCAACTGCGTGCACTTCG
TGGCCGAGGAGCAGGACTGACACGTGCTACGAGATTTCGATTCCACCGCCGCCTTCTATGAAAGGTTGGG
CTTCGGAATCGTTTTCCGGGACGCCGGCTGGATGATCCTCCAGCGCGGGGATCTCATGCTGGAGTTCTTC
GCCCACCCCAACTTGTTTATTGCAGCTTATAATGGTTACAAATAAAGCAATAGCATCACAAATTTCACAA
ATAAAGCATTTTTTTCACTGCATTCTAGTTGTGGTTTGTCCAAACTCATCAATGTATCTTATCATGTCTG
TATACCGTCGACCTCTAGCTAGAGCTTGGCGTAATCATGGTCATAGCTGTTTCCTGTGTGAAATTGTTAT
CCGCTCACAATTCCACACAACATACGAGCCGGAAGCATAAAGTGTAAAGCCTGGGGTGCCTAATGAGTGA
GCTAACTCACATTAATTGCGTTGCGCTCACTGCCCGCTTTCCAGTCGGGAAACCTGTCGTGCCAGCTGCA
TTAATGAATCGGCCAACGCGCGGGGAGAGGCGGTTTGCGTATTGGGCGCTCTTCCGCTTCCTCGCTCACT
GACTCGCTGCGCTCGGTCGTTCGGCTGCGGCGAGCGGTATCAGCTCACTCAAAGGCGGTAATACGGTTAT
CCACAGAATCAGGGGATAACGCAGGAAAGAACATGTGAGCAAAAGGCCAGCAAAAGGCCAGGAACCGTAA
AAAGGCCGCGTTGCTGGCGTTTTTCCATAGGCTCCGCCCCCCTGACGAGCATCACAAAAATCGACGCTCA
AGTCAGAGGTGGCGAAACCCGACAGGACTATAAAGATACCAGGCGTTTCCCCCTGGAAGCTCCCTCGTGC
GCTCTCCTGTTCCGACCCTGCCGCTTACCGGATACCTGTCCGCCTTTCTCCCTTCGGGAAGCGTGGCGCT
TTCTCATAGCTCACGCTGTAGGTATCTCAGTTCGGTGTAGGTCGTTCGCTCCAAGCTGGGCTGTGTGCAC
GAACCCCCCGTTCAGCCCGACCGCTGCGCCTTATCCGGTAACTATCGTCTTGAGTCCAACCCGGTAAGAC
ACGACTTATCGCCACTGGCAGCAGCCACTGGTAACAGGATTAGCAGAGCGAGGTATGTAGGCGGTGCTAC
AGAGTTCTTGAAGTGGTGGCCTAACTACGGCTACACTAGAAGAACAGTATTTGGTATCTGCGCTCTGCTG
AAGCCAGTTACCTTCGGAAAAAGAGTTGGTAGCTCTTGATCCGGCAAACAAACCACCGCTGGTAGCGGTG
GTTTTTTTGTTTGCAAGCAGCAGATTACGCGCAGAAAAAAAGGATCTCAAGAAGATCCTTTGATCTTTTC
TACGGGGTCTGACGCTCAGTGGAACGAAAACTCACGTTAAGGGATTTTGGTCATGAGATTATCAAAAAGG
ATCTTCACCTAGATCCTTTTAAATTAAAAATGAAGTTTTAAATCAATCTAAAGTATATATGAGTAAACTT
GGTCTGACAGTTACCAATGCTTAATCAGTGAGGCACCTATCTCAGCGATCTGTCTATTTCGTTCATCCAT
AGTTGCCTGACTCCCCGTCGTGTAGATAACTACGATACGGGAGGGCTTACCATCTGGCCCCAGTGCTGCA
ATGATACCGCGAGACCCACGCTCACCGGCTCCAGATTTATCAGCAATAAACCAGCCAGCCGGAAGGGCCG
AGCGCAGAAGTGGTCCTGCAACTTTATCCGCCTCCATCCAGTCTATTAATTGTTGCCGGGAAGCTAGAGT
AAGTAGTTCGCCAGTTAATAGTTTGCGCAACGTTGTTGCCATTGCTACAGGCATCGTGGTGTCACGCTCG
TCGTTTGGTATGGCTTCATTCAGCTCCGGTTCCCAACGATCAAGGCGAGTTACATGATCCCCCATGTTGT
GCAAAAAAGCGGTTAGCTCCTTCGGTCCTCCGATCGTTGTCAGAAGTAAGTTGGCCGCAGTGTTATCACT
CATGGTTATGGCAGCACTGCATAATTCTCTTACTGTCATGCCATCCGTAAGATGCTTTTCTGTGACTGGT
GAGTACTCAACCAAGTCATTCTGAGAATAGTGTATGCGGCGACCGAGTTGCTCTTGCCCGGCGTCAATAC
GGGATAATACCGCGCCACATAGCAGAACTTTAAAAGTGCTCATCATTGGAAAACGTTCTTCGGGGCGAAA
ACTCTCAAGGATCTTACCGCTGTTGAGATCCAGTTCGATGTAACCCACTCGTGCACCCAACTGATCTTCA
GCATCTTTTACTTTCACCAGCGTTTCTGGGTGAGCAAAAACAGGAAGGCAAAATGCCGCAAAAAAGGGAA
TAAGGGCGACACGGAAATGTTGAATACTCATACTCTTCCTTTTTCAATATTATTGAAGCATTTATCAGGG
TTATTGTCTCATGAGCGGATACATATTTGAATGTATTTAGAAAAATAAACAAATAGGGGTTCCGCGCACA
TTTCCCCGAAAAGTGCCACCTGACGTCGACGGATCGGGAGATCTCCCGATCCCCTATGGTGCACTCTCAG
TACAATCTGCTCTGATGCCGCATAGTTAAGCCAGTATCTGCTCCCTGCTTGTGTGTTGGAGGTCGCTGAG
TAGTGCGCGAGCAAAATTTAAGCTACAACAAGGCAAGGCTTGACCGACAATTGCATGAAGAATCTGCTTA
GGGTTAGGCGTTTTGCGCTGCTTCGCGATGTACGGGCCAGATATACGCGTT
